Addgene plasmid #174116: pHR: pPGK PYL1-sfGFP-NLS
Purpose: Expression of PYL1-sfGFP-NLS
Depositing lab: Stanley Qi. Depositing organization: Stanford University. Publication: Interrogation of the dynamic properties of higher-order heterochromatin using CRISPR-dCas9. Gao Y, Han M, Shang S, Wang H, Qi LS. Mol Cell. 2021 Aug 13. pii: S1097-2765(21)00612-2. doi: 10.1016/j.molcel.2021.07.034. PubMed 34428454.
Backbone
  Vector backbone: pHR
  Vector type: Lentiviral
Growth in bacteria
  Bacterial resistance: Ampicillin, 100 μg/mL
  Growth temperature: 37°C
  Growth strain: NEB Stable
  Copy number: Unknown
Gene/Insert
  Gene/Insert name: PYL1-sfGFP-NLS
  Promoter: PGK
  Cloning method: Unknown
  Sequencing primers: 5′ CATTCTGCACGCTTCAAAAG
Terms and licenses: Academic/Nonprofit Terms; Industry Terms: Not Available to Industry
How to cite: pHR: pPGK PYL1-sfGFP-NLS was a gift from Stanley Qi (Addgene plasmid # 174116 ; http://n2t.net/addgene:174116 ; RRID:Addgene_174116)
