[The description below was written by a language model from this plasmid's Addgene catalogue record and pLannotate feature annotations shown in this document.]
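Description:
pHR: pPGK PYL1-sfGFP-NLS is a lentiviral transfer plasmid of about 10.3 kb built on the pHR backbone, intended for producing HIV-1-derived vector particles that deliver a fluorescent fusion protein into mammalian cells. It is propagated in E. coli through a high-copy ColE1/pUC-type origin and selected with ampicillin via the bla gene. The viral region contains a truncated 5' LTR, the Ψ packaging signal with an adjoining gag fragment, the Rev response element for Rev-dependent export of the genomic RNA, the cPPT/CTS element, and a ΔU3 self-inactivating 3' LTR that silences LTR promoter activity after integration. Outside the viral region the backbone carries legacy elements typical of this vector family. These include an SV40 promoter followed by E. coli gpt fragments, SV40 small t intron and poly(A) sequences, and remnants of pBR322 genes.

The payload is driven by the mouse PGK promoter, which spans the numbering origin of the circular sequence and gives constitutive, moderate expression. It directs a fusion of a fragment of Arabidopsis PYL1, an abscisic acid (ABA) receptor, to superfolder GFP, followed by a WPRE to enhance transcript stability and expression. The construct name indicates a C-terminal nuclear localization signal. The feature table does not annotate one within the fusion, and the only SV40 NLS it calls lies in the backbone's large T antigen remnant. PYL1 binds PP2C phosphatases when ABA is present, so PYL1 domains are commonly used as one half of ABA-inducible dimerization systems. The stated purpose is only expression of the fusion, but the associated study used CRISPR-dCas9 to examine heterochromatin dynamics, which is consistent with use as a nuclear, ABA-recruitable fluorescent component.
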