Features (pLannotate 1.2.2; 34 found; start..end, strand, type, name):
    201..731     +  CDS            PYL1 (fragment): PYL1_ARATH - Also known as RCAR12. Experimental evidence at protein level: Swiss-Prot protein existence level 1. Receptor for abscisic acid (ABA) required for ABA-mediated responses such as stomatal closure and germination inhibition. Inhibits the activity of group-A protein phosphatases type 2C (PP2Cs) when activated by ABA (PubMed:19407143, PubMed:19855379, PubMed:19893533, PubMed:19898420, PubMed:23844015, PubMed:21658606). Can be activated by both (-)-ABA and (+)-ABA (PubMed:23844015). From Arabidopsis thaliana (Mouse-ear cress).
    759..1469    +  CDS            Superfolder GFP: Superfolder GFP is a basic (constitutively fluorescent) green fluorescent protein published in 2005, derived from Aequorea victoria. It is reported to be a very rapidly-maturing weak dimer.
   1511..1530    +  misc_feature   MCS (fragment): pUC18/19 multiple cloning site
   1531..1549    +  misc_feature   MCS (fragment): pBluescript multiple cloning site
   1549..2137    +  misc_feature   WPRE: woodchuck hepatitis virus posttranscriptional regulatory element
   2138..2160    +  misc_feature   MCS (fragment): pBluescript multiple cloning site
   2177..2245    +  CDS            nef (fragment): NEF_HV1Z2 - Experimental evidence at protein level: Swiss-Prot protein existence level 1. Extracellular Nef protein targets CD4(+) T-lymphocytes for apoptosis by interacting with CXCR4 surface receptors. From Human immunodeficiency virus type 1 group M subtype D (isolate Z2/CDC-Z34) (HIV-1).
   2247..2480    +  LTR            3' LTR (ΔU3): self-inactivating 3' long terminal repeat (LTR) from HIV-1
   2505..2523    -  promoter       SP6 promoter: promoter for bacteriophage SP6 RNA polymerase
   2751..3030    +  CDS            TcR (fragment): tetracycline efflux protein; tet; confers resistance to tetracycline
   3031..3079    -  misc_feature   bom (fragment): basis of mobility region from pBR322
   3181..3216    -  CDS            rop (fragment): Rop protein, which maintains plasmids at low copy number; rop
   3311..3415    +  promoter       AmpR promoter: bla
   3416..4276    +  CDS            AmpR: β-lactamase; bla; confers resistance to ampicillin, carbenicillin, and related antibiotics
   4447..5035    +  rep_origin     ori: high-copy-number ColE1/pMB1/pBR322/pUC origin of replication
   5218..5274    +  CDS            lacI (fragment): lac repressor; lacI; The lac repressor binds to the lac operator to inhibit transcription in E. coli. This inhibition can be relieved by adding lactose or isopropyl-β-D-thiogalactopyranoside (IPTG).
   5281..5610    +  promoter       SV40 promoter: SV40 enhancer and early promoter
   5810..5929    +  CDS            gpt (fragment): XGPT_ECOLI - Also known as gpp, gxu. Experimental evidence at protein level: Swiss-Prot protein existence level 1. Purine salvage pathway enzyme that catalyzes the transfer of the ribosyl-5-phosphate group from 5-phospho-alpha-D-ribose 1- diphosphate (PRPP) to the N9 position of the 6-oxopurines guanine and xanthine to form the corresponding ribonucleotides GMP (guanosine 5'- monophosphate) and XMP (xanthosine 5'-monophosphate), with the release of PPi. To a lesser extent, also acts on hypoxanthine (PubMed:9100006, PubMed:3886014). Does not ribophosphorylate adenine (PubMed:3886014). From Esch
   5929..6264    +  CDS            gpt (fragment): XGPT_ECOLI - Also known as gpp, gxu. Experimental evidence at protein level: Swiss-Prot protein existence level 1. Purine salvage pathway enzyme that catalyzes the transfer of the ribosyl-5-phosphate group from 5-phospho-alpha-D-ribose 1- diphosphate (PRPP) to the N9 position of the 6-oxopurines guanine and xanthine to form the corresponding ribonucleotides GMP (guanosine 5'- monophosphate) and XMP (xanthosine 5'-monophosphate), with the release of PPi. To a lesser extent, also acts on hypoxanthine (PubMed:9100006, PubMed:3886014). Does not ribophosphorylate adenine (PubMed:3886014). From Esch
   6359..6664    +  CDS            frsA (fragment): FRSA_ECOLI - Also known as yafA. Experimental evidence at protein level: Swiss-Prot protein existence level 1. Catalyzes the hydrolysis of esters (PubMed:15808744). Displays esterase activity toward pNP-butyrate (PubMed:15808744). May stimulate mixed-acid fermentation by acting as a fermentation/respiration switch that down-regulates respiration and up- regulates fermentation rates (PubMed:15169777). From Escherichia coli (strain K12).
   6668..6742    +  CDS            small t antigen (fragment): SV40 (simian virus 40) small t antigen
   6744..6809    +  intron         small t intron: SV40 (simian virus 40) small t antigen intron
   6939..6959    +  CDS            SV40 NLS: nuclear localization signal of SV40 (simian virus 40) large T antigen
   7278..7361    +  CDS            large T antigen (fragment): large T antigen from SV40 (simian virus 40)
   7384..7518    +  polyA_signal   SV40 poly(A) signal: SV40 polyadenylation signal
   7685..8014    +  CDS            nef (fragment): NEF_HV1BR - Experimental evidence at protein level: Swiss-Prot protein existence level 1. Extracellular Nef protein targets CD4(+) T-lymphocytes for apoptosis by interacting with CXCR4 surface receptors (PubMed:14990729). From Human immunodeficiency virus type 1 group M subtype B (isolate BRU/LAI) (HIV-1).
   8062..8319    +  LTR            5' LTR (truncated): truncated 5' long terminal repeat (LTR) from HIV-1
   8366..8491    +  misc_feature   HIV-1 Ψ: packaging signal of human immunodeficiency virus type 1
   8475..8813    +  CDS            HIV-1 gag (fragment): gag protein from human immunodeficiency virus 1; gag
   8988..9221    +  misc_feature   RRE: The Rev response element (RRE) of HIV-1 allows for Rev-dependent mRNA export from the nucleus to the cytoplasm.
   9598..9698    +  CDS            Rev (fragment): human immunodeficiency virus 1 (HIV-1) Rev protein; rev; enhances nuclear export of unspliced and incompletely spliced viral mRNAs
   9735..9852    +  misc_feature   cPPT/CTS: central polypurine tract and central termination sequence of HIV-1
   9889..9912    -  misc_feature   MCS (fragment): pBluescript multiple cloning site
   9917..125     +  promoter       PGK promoter (across the origin): mouse phosphoglycerate kinase 1 promoter
>Addgene plasmid #174116 | pHR: pPGK PYL1-sfGFP-NLS | addgene full sequence | sequence record 343502 | Addgene NGS Result
GGCTCAGGGGCGGGCTCAGGGGCGGGGCGGGCGCCCGAAGGTCCTCCGGAGGCCCGGCATTCTGCACGCT
TCAAAAGCGCACGTCTGCCGCGCTGTTCTCCTCTTCCTCATCTCCGGGCCTTTCGACCTGCAGCCCAAGC
TTACGCGTCTGCAGGATATCAAGCTTGCGGTACGACTGAGTCATGGGTGGGGGCGCGCCAACTCAAGACG
AATTCACCCAACTCTCCCAATCAATCGCCGAGTTCCACACGTACCAACTCGGTAACGGCCGTTGCTCATC
TCTCCTAGCTCAGCGAATCCACGCGCCGCCGGAAACAGTATGGTCCGTGGTGAGACGTTTCGATAGGCCA
CAGATTTACAAACACTTCATCAAAAGCTGTAACGTGAGTGAAGATTTCGAGATGCGAGTGGGATGCACGC
GCGACGTGAACGTGATAAGTGGATTACCGGCGAATACGTCTCGAGAGAGATTAGATCTGTTGGACGATGA
TCGGAGAGTGACTGGGTTTAGTATAACCGGTGGTGAACATAGGCTGAGGAATTATAAATCGGTTACGACG
GTTCATAGATTTGAGAAAGAAGAAGAAGAAGAAAGGATCTGGACCGTTGTTTTGGAATCTTATGTTGTTG
ATGTACCGGAAGGTAATTCGGAGGAAGATACGAGATTGTTTGCTGATACGGTTATTAGATTGAATCTTCA
GAAACTTGCTTCGATCACTGAAGCTATGAACGTGGATCCAGGTGGAGGTGGAAGCGGTAGCAAAGGAGAA
GAACTTTTCACTGGAGTTGTCCCAATTCTTGTTGAATTAGATGGTGATGTTAATGGGCACAAATTTTCTG
TCCGTGGAGAGGGTGAAGGTGATGCTACAAACGGAAAACTCACCCTTAAATTTATTTGCACTACTGGAAA
ACTACCTGTTCCGTGGCCAACACTTGTCACTACTCTGACCTATGGTGTTCAATGCTTTTCCCGTTATCCG
GATCACATGAAACGGCATGACTTTTTCAAGAGTGCCATGCCCGAAGGTTATGTACAGGAACGCACTATAT
CTTTCAAAGATGACGGGACCTACAAGACGCGTGCTGAAGTCAAGTTTGAAGGTGATACCCTTGTTAATCG
TATCGAGTTAAAGGGTATTGATTTTAAAGAAGATGGAAACATTCTTGGACACAAACTCGAGTACAACTTT
AACTCACACAATGTATACATCACGGCAGACAAACAAAAGAATGGAATCAAAGCTAACTTCAAAATTCGCC
ACAACGTTGAAGATGGTTCCGTTCAACTAGCAGACCATTATCAACAAAATACTCCAATTGGCGATGGCCC
TGTCCTTTTACCAGACAACCATTACCTGTCGACACAATCTGTCCTTTCGAAAGATCCCAACGAAAAGCGT
GACCACATGGTCCTTCTTGAGTTTGTAACTGCTGCTGGGATTACACATGGCATGGATGAGCTCTACAAAG
GTGGAGGTCGGACCGGACCCAAGAAAAAACGCAAGGTGTAACCTGCAGGCATGCAAGCTTGATATCAAGC
TTATCGATAATCAACCTCTGGATTACAAAATTTGTGAAAGATTGACTGGTATTCTTAACTATGTTGCTCC
TTTTACGCTATGTGGATACGCTGCTTTAATGCCTTTGTATCATGCTATTGCTTCCCGTATGGCTTTCATT
TTCTCCTCCTTGTATAAATCCTGGTTGCTGTCTCTTTATGAGGAGTTGTGGCCCGTTGTCAGGCAACGTG
GCGTGGTGTGCACTGTGTTTGCTGACGCAACCCCCACTGGTTGGGGCATTGCCACCACCTGTCAGCTCCT
TTCCGGGACTTTCGCTTTCCCCCTCCCTATTGCCACGGCGGAACTCATCGCCGCCTGCCTTGCCCGCTGC
TGGACAGGGGCTCGGCTGTTGGGCACTGACAATTCCGTGGTGTTGTCGGGGAAATCATCGTCCTTTCCTT
GGCTGCTCGCCTGTGTTGCCACCTGGATTCTGCGCGGGACGTCCTTCTGCTACGTCCCTTCGGCCCTCAA
TCCAGCGGACCTTCCTTCCCGCGGCCTGCTGCCGGCTCTGCGGCCTCTTCCGCGTCTTCGCCTTCGCCCT
CAGACGAGTCGGATCTCCCTTTGGGCCGCCTCCCCGCATCGATACCGTCGACCTCGAGGGAATTAATTCG
AGCTCGGTACCTTTAAGACCAATGACTTACAAGGCAGCTGTAGATCTTAGCCACTTTTTAAAAGAAAAGG
GGGGACTGGAAGGGCTAATTCACTCCCAACGAAGACAAGATCTGCTTTTTGCTTGTACTGGGTCTCTCTG
GTTAGACCAGATCTGAGCCTGGGAGCTCTCTGGCTAACTAGGGAACCCACTGCTTAAGCCTCAATAAAGC
TTGCCTTGAGTGCTTCAAGTAGTGTGTGCCCGTCTGTTGTGTGACTCTGGTAACTAGAGATCCCTCAGAC
CCTTTTAGTCAGTGTGGAAAATCTCTAGCAGCATCTAGAATTAATTCCGTGTATTCTATAGTGTCACCTA
AATCGTATGTGTATGATACATAAGGTTATGTATTAATTGTAGCCGCGTTCTAACGACAATATGTACAAGC
CTAATTGTGTAGCATCTGGCTTACTGAAGCAGACCCTATCATCTCTCTCGTAAACTGCCGTCAGAGTCGG
TTTGGTTGGACGAACCTTCTGAGTTTCTGGTAACGCCGTCCCGCACCCGGAAATGGTCAGCGAACCAATC
AGCAGGGTCATCGCTAGCCAGATCCTCTACGCCGGACGCATCGTGGCCGGCATCACCGGCGCCACAGGTG
CGGTTGCTGGCGCCTATATCGCCGACATCACCGATGGGGAAGATCGGGCTCGCCACTTCGGGCTCATGAG
CGCTTGTTTCGGCGTGGGTATGGTGGCAGGCCCCGTGGCCGGGGGACTGTTGGGCGCCATCTCCTTGCAT
GCACCATTCCTTGCGGCGGCGGTGCTCAACGGCCTCAACCTACTACTGGGCTGCTTCCTAATGCAGGAGT
CGCATAAGGGAGAGCGTCGAATGGTGCACTCTCAGTACAATCTGCTCTGATGCCGCATAGTTAAGCCAGC
CCCGACACCCGCCAACACCCGCTGACGCGCCCTGACGGGCTTGTCTGCTCCCGGCATCCGCTTACAGACA
AGCTGTGACCGTCTCCGGGAGCTGCATGTGTCAGAGGTTTTCACCGTCATCACCGAAACGCGCGAGACGA
AAGGGCCTCGTGATACGCCTATTTTTATAGGTTAATGTCATGATAATAATGGTTTCTTAGACGTCAGGTG
GCACTTTTCGGGGAAATGTGCGCGGAACCCCTATTTGTTTATTTTTCTAAATACATTCAAATATGTATCC
GCTCATGAGACAATAACCCTGATAAATGCTTCAATAATATTGAAAAAGGAAGAGTATGAGTATTCAACAT
TTCCGTGTCGCCCTTATTCCCTTTTTTGCGGCATTTTGCCTTCCTGTTTTTGCTCACCCAGAAACGCTGG
TGAAAGTAAAAGATGCTGAAGATCAGTTGGGTGCACGAGTGGGTTACATCGAACTGGATCTCAACAGCGG
TAAGATCCTTGAGAGTTTTCGCCCCGAAGAACGTTTTCCAATGATGAGCACTTTTAAAGTTCTGCTATGT
GGCGCGGTATTATCCCGTATTGACGCCGGGCAAGAGCAACTCGGTCGCCGCATACACTATTCTCAGAATG
ACTTGGTTGAGTACTCACCAGTCACAGAAAAGCATCTTACGGATGGCATGACAGTAAGAGAATTATGCAG
TGCTGCCATAACCATGAGTGATAACACTGCGGCCAACTTACTTCTGACAACGATCGGAGGACCGAAGGAG
CTAACCGCTTTTTTGCACAACATGGGGGATCATGTAACTCGCCTTGATCGTTGGGAACCGGAGCTGAATG
AAGCCATACCAAACGACGAGCGTGACACCACGATGCCTGTAGCAATGGCAACAACGTTGCGCAAACTATT
AACTGGCGAACTACTTACTCTAGCTTCCCGGCAACAATTAATAGACTGGATGGAGGCGGATAAAGTTGCA
GGACCACTTCTGCGCTCGGCCCTTCCGGCTGGCTGGTTTATTGCTGATAAATCTGGAGCCGGTGAGCGTG
GGTCTCGCGGTATCATTGCAGCACTGGGGCCAGATGGTAAGCCCTCCCGTATCGTAGTTATCTACACGAC
GGGGAGTCAGGCAACTATGGATGAACGAAATAGACAGATCGCTGAGATAGGTGCCTCACTGATTAAGCAT
TGGTAACTGTCAGACCAAGTTTACTCATATATACTTTAGATTGATTTAAAACTTCATTTTTAATTTAAAA
GGATCTAGGTGAAGATCCTTTTTGATAATCTCATGACCAAAATCCCTTAACGTGAGTTTTCGTTCCACTG
AGCGTCAGACCCCGTAGAAAAGATCAAAGGATCTTCTTGAGATCCTTTTTTTCTGCGCGTAATCTGCTGC
TTGCAAACAAAAAAACCACCGCTACCAGCGGTGGTTTGTTTGCCGGATCAAGAGCTACCAACTCTTTTTC
CGAAGGTAACTGGCTTCAGCAGAGCGCAGATACCAAATACTGTTCTTCTAGTGTAGCCGTAGTTAGGCCA
CCACTTCAAGAACTCTGTAGCACCGCCTACATACCTCGCTCTGCTAATCCTGTTACCAGTGGCTGCTGCC
AGTGGCGATAAGTCGTGTCTTACCGGGTTGGACTCAAGACGATAGTTACCGGATAAGGCGCAGCGGTCGG
GCTGAACGGGGGGTTCGTGCACACAGCCCAGCTTGGAGCGAACGACCTACACCGAACTGAGATACCTACA
GCGTGAGCTATGAGAAAGCGCCACGCTTCCCGAAGGGAGAAAGGCGGACAGGTATCCGGTAAGCGGCAGG
GTCGGAACAGGAGAGCGCACGAGGGAGCTTCCAGGGGGAAACGCCTGGTATCTTTATAGTCCTGTCGGGT
TTCGCCACCTCTGACTTGAGCGTCGATTTTTGTGATGCTCGTCAGGGGGGCGGAGCCTATGGAAAAACGC
CAGCAACGCGGCCTTTTTACGGTTCCTGGCCTTTTGCTGGCCTTTTGCTCACATGTTCTTTCCTGCGTTA
TCCCCTGATTCTGTGGATAACCGTATTACCGCCTTTGAGTGAGCTGATACCGCTCGCCGCAGCCGAACGA
CCGAGCGCAGCGAGTCAGTGAGCGAGGAAGCGGAAGAGCGCCCAATACGCAAACCGCCTCTCCCCGCGCG
TCGGCCGATTCATTAATGCAGCTGTGGAATGTGTGTCAGTTAGGGTGTGGAAAGTCCCCAGGCTCCCCAG
CAGGCAGAAGTATGCAAAGCATGCATCTCAATTAGTCAGCAACCAGGTGTGGAAAGTCCCCAGGCTCCCC
AGCAGGCAGAAGTATGCAAAGCATGCATCTCAATTAGTCAGCAACCATAGTCCCGCCCCTAACTCCGCCC
ATCCCGCCCCTAACTCCGCCCAGTTCCGCCCATTCTCCGCCCCATGGCTGACTAATTTTTTTTATTTATG
CAGAGGCCGAGGCCGCCTCGGCCTCTGAGCTATTCCAGAAGTAGTGAGGAGGCTTTTTTGGAGGCCTAGG
CTTTTGCAAAAAGCTTGGACACAAGACAGGCTTGCGAGATATGTTTGAGAATACCACTTTATCCCGCGTC
AGGGAGAGGCAGTGCGTAAAAAGACGCGGACTCATGTGAAATACTGGTTTTTAGTGCGCCAGATCTCTAT
AATCTCGCGCAACCTATTTTCCCCTCGAACACTTTTTAAGCCGTAGATAAACAGGCTGGGACACTTCACA
TGAGCGAAAAATACATCGTCACCTGGGACATGTTGCAGATCCATGCACGTAAACTCGCAAGCCGACTGAT
GCCTTCTGAACAATGGAAAGGCATTATTGCCGTAAGCCGTGGCGGTCTGTACCGGGTGCGTTACTGGCGC
GTGAACTGGGTATTCGTCATGTCGATACCGTTTGTATTTCCAGCTACGATCACGACAACCAGCGCGAGCT
TAAAGTGCTGAAACGCGCAGAAGGCGATGGCGAAGGCTTCATCGTTATTGATGACCTGGTGGATACCGGT
GGTACTGCGGTTGCGATTCGTGAAATGTATCCAAAAGCGCACTTTGTCACCATCTTCGCAAAACCGGCTG
GTCGTCCGCTGGTTGATGACTATGTTGTTGATATCCCGCAAGATACCTGGATTGAACAGCCGTGGGATAT
GGGCGTCGTATTCGTCCCGCCAATCTCCGGTCGCTAATCTTTTCAACGCCTGGCACTGCCGGGCGTTGTT
CTTTTTAACTTCAGGCGGGTTACAATAGTTTCCAGTAAGTATTCTGGAGGCTGCATCCATGACACAGGCA
AACCTGAGCGAAACCCTGTTCAAACCCCGCTTTAAACATCCTGAAACCTCGACGCTAGTCCGCCGCTTTA
ATCACGGCGCACAACCGCCTGTGCAGTCGGCCCTTGATGGTAAAACCATCCCTCACTGGTATCGCATGAT
TAACCGTCTGATGTGGATCTGGCGCGGCATTGACCCACGCGAAATCCTCGACGTCCAGGCACGTATTGTG
ATGAGCGATGCCGAACGTACCGACGATGATTTATACGATACGGTGATTGGCTACCGTGGCGGCAACTGGA
TTTATGAGTGGGCCCCGGATCTTTGTGAAGGAACCTTACTTCTGTGGTGTGACATAATTGGACAAACTAC
CTACAGAGATTTAAAGCTCTAAGGTAAATATAAAATTTTTAAGTGTATAATGTGTTAAACTACTGATTCT
AATTGTTTGTGTATTTTAGATTCCAACCTATGGAACTGATGAATGGGAGCAGTGGTGGAATGCCTTTAAT
GAGGAAAACCTGTTTTGCTCAGAAGAAATGCCATCTAGTGATGATGAGGCTACTGCTGACTCTCAACATT
CTACTCCTCCAAAAAAGAAGAGAAAGGTAGAAGACCCCAAGGACTTTCCTTCAGAATTGCTAAGTTTTTT
GAGTCATGCTGTGTTTAGTAATAGAACTCTTGCTTGCTTTGCTATTTACACCACAAAGGAAAAAGCTGCA
CTGCTATACAAGAAAATTATGGAAAAATATTCTGTAACCTTTATAAGTAGGCATAACAGTTATAATCATA
ACATACTGTTTTTTCTTACTCCACACAGGCATAGAGTGTCTGCTATTAATAACTATGCTCAAAAATTGTG
TACCTTTAGCTTTTTAATTTGTAAAGGGGTTAATAAGGAATATTTGATGTATAGTGCCTTGACTAGAGAT
CATAATCAGCCATACCACATTTGTAGAGGTTTTACTTGCTTTAAAAAACCTCCCACACCTCCCCCTGAAC
CTGAAACATAAAATGAATGCAATTGTTGTTGTTAACTTGTTTATTGCAGCTTATAATGGTTACAAATAAA
GCAATAGCATCACAAATTTCACAAATAAAGCATTTTTTTCACTGCATTCTAGTTGTGGTTTGTCCAAACT
CATCAATGTATCTTATCATGTCTGGATCAACTGGATAACTCAAGCTAACCAAAATCATCCCAAACTTCCC
ACCCCATACCCTATTACCACTGCCAATTACCTGTGGTTTCATTTACTCTAAACCTGTGATTCCTCTGAAT
TATTTTCATTTTAAAGAAATTGTATTTGTTAAATATGTACTACAAACTTAGTAGTTGGAAGGGCTAATTC
ACTCCCAAAGAAGACAAGATATCCTTGATCTGTGGATCTACCACACACAAGGCTACTTCCCTGATTAGCA
GAACTACACACCAGGGCCAGGGGTCAGATATCCACTGACCTTTGGATGGTGCTACAAGCTAGTACCAGTT
GAGCCAGATAAGGTAGAAGAGGCCAATAAAGGAGAGAACACCAGCTTGTTACACCCTGTGAGCCTGCATG
GGATGGATGACCCGGAGAGAGAAGTGTTAGAGTGGAGGTTTGACAGCCGCCTAGCATTTCATCACGTGGC
CCGAGAGCTGCATCCGGAGTACTTCAAGAACTGCTGATATCGAGCTTGCTACAAGGGACTTTCCGCTGGG
GACTTTCCAGGGAGGCGTGGCCTGGGCGGGACTGGGGAGTGGCGAGCCCTCAGATCCTGCATATAAGCAG
CTGCTTTTTGCCTGTACTGGGTCTCTCTGGTTAGACCAGATCTGAGCCTGGGAGCTCTCTGGCTAACTAG
GGAACCCACTGCTTAAGCCTCAATAAAGCTTGCCTTGAGTGCTTCAAGTAGTGTGTGCCCGTCTGTTGTG
TGACTCTGGTAACTAGAGATCCCTCAGACCCTTTTAGTCAGTGTGGAAAATCTCTAGCAGTGGCGCCCGA
ACAGGGACTTGAAAGCGAAAGGGAAACCAGAGGAGCTCTCTCGACGCAGGACTCGGCTTGCTGAAGCGCG
CACGGCAAGAGGCGAGGGGCGGCGACTGGTGAGTACGCCAAAAATTTTGACTAGCGGAGGCTAGAAGGAG
AGAGATGGGTGCGAGAGCGTCAGTATTAAGCGGGGGAGAATTAGATCGCGATGGGAAAAAATTCGGTTAA
GGCCAGGGGGAAAGAAAAAATATAAATTAAAACATATAGTATGGGCAAGCAGGGAGCTAGAACGATTCGC
AGTTAATCCTGGCCTGTTAGAAACATCAGAAGGCTGTAGACAAATACTGGGACAGCTACAACCATCCCTT
CAGACAGGATCAGAAGAACTTAGATCATTATATAATACAGTAGCAACCCTCTATTGTGTGCATCAAAGGA
TAGAGATAAAAGACACCAAGGAAGCTTTAGACAAGATAGAGGAAGAGCAAAACAAAAGTAAGACCACCGC
ACAGCAAGCGGCCGGCCGCTGATCTTCAGACCTGGAGGAGGAGATATGAGGGACAATTGGAGAAGTGAAT
TATATAAATATAAAGTAGTAAAAATTGAACCATTAGGAGTAGCACCCACCAAGGCAAAGAGAAGAGTGGT
GCAGAGAGAAAAAAGAGCAGTGGGAATAGGAGCTTTGTTCCTTGGGTTCTTGGGAGCAGCAGGAAGCACT
ATGGGCGCAGCGTCAATGACGCTGACGGTACAGGCCAGACAATTATTGTCTGGTATAGTGCAGCAGCAGA
ACAATTTGCTGAGGGCTATTGAGGCGCAACAGCATCTGTTGCAACTCACAGTCTGGGGCATCAAGCAGCT
CCAGGCAAGAATCCTGGCTGTGGAAAGATACCTAAAGGATCAACAGCTCCTGGGGATTTGGGGTTGCTCT
GGAAAACTCATTTGCACCACTGCTGTGCCTTGGAATGCTAGTTGGAGTAATAAATCTCTGGAACAGATTT
GGAATCACACGACCTGGATGGAGTGGGACAGAGAAATTAACAATTACACAAGCTTAATACACTCCTTAAT
TGAAGAATCGCAAAACCAGCAAGAAAAGAATGAACAAGAATTATTGGAATTAGATAAATGGGCAAGTTTG
TGGAATTGGTTTAACATAACAAATTGGCTGTGGTATATAAAATTATTCATAATGATAGTAGGAGGCTTGG
TAGGTTTAAGAATAGTTTTTGCTGTACTTTCTATAGTGAATAGAGTTAGGCAGGGATATTCACCATTATC
GTTTCAGACCCACCTCCCAACCCCGAGGGGACCCGACAGGCCCGAAGGAATAGAAGAAGAAGGTGGAGAG
AGAGACAGAGACAGATCCATTCGATTAGTGAACGGATCTCGACGGTATCGCCAAATGGCAGTATTCATCC
ACAATTTTAAAAGAAAAGGGGGGATTGGGGGGTACAGTGCAGGGGAAAGAATAGTAGACATAATAGCAAC
AGACATACAAACTAAAGAATTACAAAAACAAATTACAAAAATTCAAAATTTTCGGGTTTATTACAGGGAC
AGCAGAGATCCAGTTTGGATCGATAAGCTTGATATCGAATTCTACCGGGTAGGGGAGGCGCTTTTCCCAA
GGCAGTCTGGAGCATGCGCTTTAGCAGCCCCGCTGGGCACTTGGCGCTACACAAGTGGCCTCTGGCCTCG
CACACATTCCACATCCACCGGTAGGCGCCAACCGGCTCCGTTCTTTGGTGGCCCCTTCGCGCCACCTTCT
ACTCCTCCCCTAGTCAGGAAGTTCCCCCCCGCCCCGCAGCTCGCGTCGTGCAGGACGTGACAAATGGAAG
TAGCACGTCTCACTAGTCTCGTGCAGATGGACAGCACCGCTGAGCAATGGAAGCGGGTAGGCCTTTGGGG
CAGCGGCCAATAGCAGCTTTGCTCCTTCGCTTTCTGGGCTCAGAGGCTGGGAAGGGGTGGGTCCGGGGG
